Addgene plasmid #106470: pKP135 (pRS406-YBR139Wp-YBR139W-PA-ADH1t)
Purpose: Expresses Atg42/Ybr139w with a C-terminal PA tag in yeast cells
Depositing lab: Daniel Klionsky. Depositing organization: University of Michigan. Publication: A newly characterized vacuolar serine carboxypeptidase, Atg42/Ybr139w, is required for normal vacuole function and the terminal steps of autophagy in the yeast Saccharomyces cerevisiae. Parzych KR, Ariosa A, Mari M, Klionsky DJ. Mol Biol Cell. 2018 May 1;29(9):1089-1099. doi: 10.1091/mbc.E17-08-0516. Epub 2018 Mar 22. PubMed 29514932.
Backbone
  Vector backbone: pRS406
  Total vector size (bp): 7281
  Vector type: Bacterial Expression, Yeast Expression
  Selectable markers: URA3
Growth in bacteria
  Bacterial resistance: Ampicillin, 100 μg/mL
  Growth temperature: 37°C
  Growth strain: DH5alpha
  Copy number: Unknown
Gene/Insert
  Gene/Insert name: YBR139W (alt name: ATG42)
  Species: S. cerevisiae (budding yeast)
  Insert size (bp): 1524
  Promoter: YBR139W
  Tag / fusion protein: PA (C terminal on backbone)
  Cloning method: Restriction Enzyme; 5′ cloning site SacI (unknown if destroyed); 3′ cloning site None (unknown if destroyed)
  Sequencing primers: 5′ M13 REV
Terms and licenses: Academic/Nonprofit Terms; Industry Terms: Not Available to Industry
How to cite: pKP135 (pRS406-YBR139Wp-YBR139W-PA-ADH1t) was a gift from Daniel Klionsky (Addgene plasmid # 106470 ; http://n2t.net/addgene:106470 ; RRID:Addgene_106470)
