[The description below was written by a language model from this plasmid's Addgene catalogue record and pLannotate feature annotations shown in this document.]
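Description:
pKP135 is a yeast integrating plasmid built on the pRS406 backbone for expressing the Saccharomyces cerevisiae protein Atg42/Ybr139w with a C-terminal protein A (PA) tag. In E. coli it is maintained through a high-copy ColE1/pUC-type origin and selected with ampicillin via the β-lactamase gene. An f1 origin and the pBluescript-derived lac promoter/lacZα remnants, with flanking T3 and T7 promoters, are carried over from the parent vector. No yeast replication origin or centromere is annotated, consistent with the pRS40x series design, in which the plasmid must integrate into the genome to be maintained. Transformants are selected by uracil prototrophy through the URA3 marker and its own promoter, and URA3 is also counterselectable with 5-FOA.

The payload is the complete 1,524 bp YBR139W open reading frame, annotated as YBY9_YEAST, preceded by its native upstream region. That genomic segment extends far enough to include a fragment of the divergently oriented neighbouring gene (YBY8_YEAST), so expression is driven by the endogenous YBR139W promoter rather than a heterologous one. Downstream of the ORF lie two tandem IgG-binding units of Staphylococcus aureus protein A, which form the PA tag and allow detection or affinity capture with IgG. Transcription ends at the ADH1 terminator.

The depositor sequence (7,281 nt) and the repository's sequencing result (7,270 nt) show the same feature order, differing slightly in length, including a somewhat shorter f1 ori annotation in the latter. The construct was made for work characterizing Atg42/Ybr139w as a vacuolar serine carboxypeptidase involved in vacuole function and the terminal steps of autophagy, where native-promoter expression of a tagged protein is useful for following it by immunoblotting.
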