Features (pLannotate 1.2.2; 22 found; start..end, strand, type, name):
     96..200     +  promoter       AmpR promoter: bla
    201..1061    +  CDS            AmpR: β-lactamase; bla; confers resistance to ampicillin, carbenicillin, and related antibiotics
   1232..1820    +  rep_origin     ori: high-copy-number ColE1/pMB1/pBR322/pUC origin of replication
   2003..2095    +  CDS            lacI (fragment): lac repressor; lacI; The lac repressor binds to the lac operator to inhibit transcription in E. coli. This inhibition can be relieved by adding lactose or isopropyl-β-D-thiogalactopyranoside (IPTG).
   2108..2129    +  protein_bind   CAP binding site: CAP binding activates transcription in the presence of cAMP. E. coli catabolite activator protein
   2144..2174    +  promoter       lac promoter: promoter for the E. coli lac operon
   2182..2198    +  protein_bind   lac operator: The lac repressor binds to the lac operator to inhibit transcription in E. coli. This inhibition can be relieved by adding lactose or isopropyl-β-D-thiogalactopyranoside (IPTG). lac repressor encoded by lacI
   2243..2261    +  promoter       T3 promoter: promoter for bacteriophage T3 RNA polymerase
   2282..2752    -  CDS            YBY8_YEAST (fragment): Experimental evidence at protein level: Swiss-Prot protein existence level 1. From Saccharomyces cerevisiae (strain ATCC 204508 / S288c) (Baker's yeast).
   3080..4603    +  CDS            YBY9_YEAST: Experimental evidence at protein level: Swiss-Prot protein existence level 1. From Saccharomyces cerevisiae (strain ATCC 204508 / S288c) (Baker's yeast).
   4652..4825    +  CDS            ProtA: IgG-binding unit of Staphylococcus aureus protein A
   4829..4999    +  CDS            ProtA: IgG-binding unit of Staphylococcus aureus protein A
   5035..5222    +  terminator     ADH1 terminator: S. cerevisiae ADH1; transcription terminator for the S. cerevisiae alcohol dehydrogenase 1 (ADH1) gene
   5225..5278    +  misc_feature   MCS (fragment): pBluescript multiple cloning site
   5287..5305    -  promoter       T7 promoter: promoter for bacteriophage T7 RNA polymerase
   5313..5468    +  CDS            lacZα (fragment): LacZα fragment of β-galactosidase; lacZ fragment
   5476..5931    +  rep_origin     f1 ori (sequence partly withheld): f1 bacteriophage origin of replication; arrow indicates direction of (+) strand synthesis
   5932..5983    -  misc_feature   bom (fragment): basis of mobility region from pBR322
   6062..6865    -  CDS            URA3: orotidine-5'-phosphate decarboxylase, required for uracil biosynthesis; S. cerevisiae URA3; yeast auxotrophic marker, counterselectable with 5-fluoroorotic acid (5-FOA)
   6866..7081    -  promoter       URA3 promoter: S. cerevisiae URA3
   7096..7145    -  misc_feature   bom (fragment): basis of mobility region from pBR322
   7247..1       -  CDS            rop (fragment) (across the origin): Rop protein, which maintains plasmids at low copy number; rop
>Addgene plasmid #106470 | pKP135 (pRS406-YBR139Wp-YBR139W-PA-ADH1t) | depositor full sequence | sequence record 201593 | pKP135 (pRS406-YBR139Wp-YBR139W-PA-ADH1t) sequence 7281 bps
GACGAAAGGGCCTCGTGATACGCCTATTTTTATAGGTTAATGTCATGATAATAATGGTTTCTTAGACGTC
AGGTGGCACTTTTCGGGGAAATGTGCGCGGAACCCCTATTTGTTTATTTTTCTAAATACATTCAAATATG
TATCCGCTCATGAGACAATAACCCTGATAAATGCTTCAATAATATTGAAAAAGGAAGAGTATGAGTATTC
AACATTTCCGTGTCGCCCTTATTCCCTTTTTTGCGGCATTTTGCCTTCCTGTTTTTGCTCACCCAGAAAC
GCTGGTGAAAGTAAAAGATGCTGAAGATCAGTTGGGTGCACGAGTGGGTTACATCGAACTGGATCTCAAC
AGCGGTAAGATCCTTGAGAGTTTTCGCCCCGAAGAACGTTTTCCAATGATGAGCACTTTTAAAGTTCTGC
TATGTGGCGCGGTATTATCCCGTATTGACGCCGGGCAAGAGCAACTCGGTCGCCGCATACACTATTCTCA
GAATGACTTGGTTGAGTACTCACCAGTCACAGAAAAGCATCTTACGGATGGCATGACAGTAAGAGAATTA
TGCAGTGCTGCCATAACCATGAGTGATAACACTGCGGCCAACTTACTTCTGACAACGATCGGAGGACCGA
AGGAGCTAACCGCTTTTTTGCACAACATGGGGGATCATGTAACTCGCCTTGATCGTTGGGAACCGGAGCT
GAATGAAGCCATACCAAACGACGAGCGTGACACCACGATGCCTGTAGCAATGGCAACAACGTTGCGCAAA
CTATTAACTGGCGAACTACTTACTCTAGCTTCCCGGCAACAATTAATAGACTGGATGGAGGCGGATAAAG
TTGCAGGACCACTTCTGCGCTCGGCCCTTCCGGCTGGCTGGTTTATTGCTGATAAATCTGGAGCCGGTGA
GCGTGGGTCTCGCGGTATCATTGCAGCACTGGGGCCAGATGGTAAGCCCTCCCGTATCGTAGTTATCTAC
ACGACGGGGAGTCAGGCAACTATGGATGAACGAAATAGACAGATCGCTGAGATAGGTGCCTCACTGATTA
AGCATTGGTAACTGTCAGACCAAGTTTACTCATATATACTTTAGATTGATTTAAAACTTCATTTTTAATT
TAAAAGGATCTAGGTGAAGATCCTTTTTGATAATCTCATGACCAAAATCCCTTAACGTGAGTTTTCGTTC
CACTGAGCGTCAGACCCCGTAGAAAAGATCAAAGGATCTTCTTGAGATCCTTTTTTTCTGCGCGTAATCT
GCTGCTTGCAAACAAAAAAACCACCGCTACCAGCGGTGGTTTGTTTGCCGGATCAAGAGCTACCAACTCT
TTTTCCGAAGGTAACTGGCTTCAGCAGAGCGCAGATACCAAATACTGTCCTTCTAGTGTAGCCGTAGTTA
GGCCACCACTTCAAGAACTCTGTAGCACCGCCTACATACCTCGCTCTGCTAATCCTGTTACCAGTGGCTG
CTGCCAGTGGCGATAAGTCGTGTCTTACCGGGTTGGACTCAAGACGATAGTTACCGGATAAGGCGCAGCG
GTCGGGCTGAACGGGGGGTTCGTGCACACAGCCCAGCTTGGAGCGAACGACCTACACCGAACTGAGATAC
CTACAGCGTGAGCTATGAGAAAGCGCCACGCTTCCCGAAGGGAGAAAGGCGGACAGGTATCCGGTAAGCG
GCAGGGTCGGAACAGGAGAGCGCACGAGGGAGCTTCCAGGGGGAAACGCCTGGTATCTTTATAGTCCTGT
CGGGTTTCGCCACCTCTGACTTGAGCGTCGATTTTTGTGATGCTCGTCAGGGGGGCGGAGCCTATGGAAA
AACGCCAGCAACGCGGCCTTTTTACGGTTCCTGGCCTTTTGCTGGCCTTTTGCTCACATGTTCTTTCCTG
CGTTATCCCCTGATTCTGTGGATAACCGTATTACCGCCTTTGAGTGAGCTGATACCGCTCGCCGCAGCCG
AACGACCGAGCGCAGCGAGTCAGTGAGCGAGGAAGCGGAAGAGCGCCCAATACGCAAACCGCCTCTCCCC
GCGCGTTGGCCGATTCATTAATGCAGCTGGCACGACAGGTTTCCCGACTGGAAAGCGGGCAGTGAGCGCA
ACGCAATTAATGTGAGTTACCTCACTCATTAGGCACCCCAGGCTTTACACTTTATGCTTCCGGCTCCTAT
GTTGTGTGGAATTGTGAGCGGATAACAATTTCACACAGGAAACAGCTATGACCATGATTACGCCAAGCGC
GCAATTAACCCTCACTAAAGGGAACAAAAGCTGGAGCTCTTGCATGGAGGCGCAATTGGCAAAGACGTAA
AGCTCTTGTCATCAATTAGATCTAATTTGGAAACAGATTGGTACAATTTGGATGGAATTTTAGGCTTGGC
ACCTATCAATTGTGAGCGACGCTTTCTTACATTCAATAACTGTTGGTTCTGATTTTCACTTTGACTATTG
CCTTGGTATGGAGAATTTCTCTGCAATGGTTTTGCCTGCTTCGAAGGAGTGCTGTTACTATCGAAGATAA
ATTCCTTCTTTTCAAATTGCCATTGTAACATGGAGTTATTCTCTATATCCTGGACGACTGGAGGAGTCAA
GGGCCTGGAAAGTACGGATCCTGTAGAAATATCACTGGCAATTATACTGAGTTTATTGTTGGTGTTGCTA
TTCATATTTGAGCTGGTATTGGACGAAAGCAAGGATAATGAGTTTGTGTCTACTGACTCCAACACCCTAG
GCTGGATTTGATCTTTCTCCATCCTTTAATTTTAACCTTTTAATTAGTGGTTGGATCAAGTTTTCGAGAC
TATTCCAATCTGTGACTTGTTGGATAAATAGTTTTTGACTCGTTTAGTATAATCCTTTTTTCTAAAAGTG
CTTAGAGTTCTCTAAGATGTTCTTGTTTACAATGTGAGCGATTTAGGAAATTTCCTAAAAATGGCCGAGG
CGGCGCTAGCATTCTACGAAAGGTGAGATAACGCTTCGTTATCGAAAAATGTCAGGGGACAGGGGTTATA
TAAGAACGAAAATTGTCATCCTGCATTTTTTCTTTAAAACAGCTATACAAAAAGTGATACCGACATACAA
TGAAGTATCTAAACTTAGTTTTCGTGCTTCAGCTTCTTATTAGCATCAAATACGCCTCATTCGGCCGAGC
CTTTTCTCTTTTTGAAGATGATACCACCTTTGCCAATTTGGATAAACAGCTAAAGCTTCCACAGAATACA
CAGCAAACCCTTAAATTGGACCGTTTGAATCACGATGATCCGCTGTTTACAACTTTTATTTCTTCTGTGG
ACACAGATTACAGTTTGAGACTTAGAACAGTAGATCCTTCTAAACTAGGAATTGACACCGTAAAACAATG
GTCGGGTTACATGGACTATAAGGATTCCAAACACTTTTTTTACTGGTTTTTTGAAAGTAGGAACGATCCT
GCTAACGACCCAATTATTCTTTGGTTAAATGGTGGACCTGGTTGTTCCTCGTTTACTGGGTTGCTATTTG
AACTAGGCCCCTCATCAATTGGCGCCGATATGAAACCAATCCACAATCCCTATTCTTGGAATAATAACGC
TTCAATGATCTTCTTAGAACAGCCACTCGGAGTCGGCTTTTCCTATGGTGATGAAAAAGTCTCCTCTACA
AAATTAGCAGGCAAAGATGCGTACATTTTCCTGGAATTGTTTTTTGAAGCTTTTCCTCATTTACGCTCCA
ACGATTTCCACATTGCAGGCGAATCCTATGCAGGACATTATATCCCTCAAATTGCACATGAGATCGTTGT
CAAGAACCCTGAAAGAACGTTCAATTTAACTTCAGTTATGATTGGTAATGGTATCACAGACCCTTTGATT
CAAGCAGATTATTATGAACCAATGGCATGCGGGAAAGGGGGCTATCACCCTGTTCTCTCATCAGAAGAAT
GTGAGAAAATGAGTAAAGCTGCAGGTCGTTGTCGTAGGTTGAACAAGTTATGTTATGCTTCTAAATCAAG
TTTACCATGCATAGTCGCCACTGCTTACTGTGACTCTGCACTTTTGGAACCGTACATTAACACAGGACTC
AACGTCTATGACATTAGAGGGCCCTGTGAAGATAATAGTACTGATGGTATGTGTTATACAGGTCTCCGCT
ATGTCGACCAGTATATGAATTTTCCTGAAGTTCAAGAAACGCTAGGGTCCGACGTGCATAATTATTCTGG
CTGTGATAATGACGTGTTCACCGGATTTTTGTTTACGGGCGATGGAAGTAAACCATTTCAACAATATATT
GCTGAATTATTAAATCACAACATTCCGGTATTAATATATGCGGGTGATAAGGATTATATTTGTAATTGGC
TGGGAAACCATGCTTGGTCCAATGAGTTGGAATGGATCAATAAACGTAGGTATCAGAGAAGGATGTTAAG
ACCATGGGTCAGTAAAGAAACAGGTGAAGAGTTGGGACAAGTCAAGAACTATGGCCCTTTCACCTTTTTG
AGAATATACGATGCCGGTCATATGGTGCCCTATGATCAACCGGAGGCAAGTTTGGAAATGGTCAACAGTT
GGATTTCCGGTAATCGTGCTTTTTCGGATCTTTCCACCTTGGAAAATGCTAGTTCTAGACGGATCCCCGG
GTTAATTAAGCTTGCGCAACACGATGAAGCCGTGGACAACAAATTCAACAAAGAACAACAAAACGCGTTC
TATGAGATCTTACATTTACCTAACTTAAACGAAGAACAACGAAACGCCTTCATCCAAAGCTTAAAAGATG
ACCCAAGCCAAAGCGCTAACCTTTTAGCAGAAGCTAAAAAGCTAAATGATGCTCAGGCGCCGAAAGTAGA
CAACAAATTCAACAAAGAACAACAAAACGCGTTCTATGAGATCTTACATTTACCTAACTTAAACGAAGAA
CAACGAAACGCCGTCATCCAAAGTTTAAAAGATGACCCAAGCCAAAGCGCTAACCTTTTAGCAGAAGCTA
AAAAGCTAAATGATGCTCAGGCGCCGAAAGTAGACGCGAATTAAGGCGCGCCACTTCTAAATAAGCGAAT
TTCTTATGATTTATGATTTTTATTATTAAATAAGTTATAAAAAAAATAAGTGTATACAAATTTTAAAGTG
ACTCTTAGGTTTTAAAACGAAAATTCTTATTCTTGAGTAACTCTTTCCTGTAGGTCAGGTTGCTTTCTCA
GGTATAGTATGAGGTCGCTCTTATTGACCACACCTCTACCGGCAGAATTCGATATCAAGCTTATCGATAC
CGTCGACCTCGAGGGGGGGCCCGGTACCCAATTCGCCCTATAGTGAGTCGTATTACGCGCGCTCACTGGC
CGTCGTTTTACAACGTCGTGACTGGGAAAACCCTGGCGTTACCCAACTTAATCGCCTTGCAGCACATCCC
CCTTTCGCCAGCTGGCGTAATAGCGAAGAGGCCCGCACCGATCGCCCTTCCCAACAGTTGCGCAGCCTGA
ATGGCGAATGGCGCG
[124 nt withheld, positions 5476-5599]
C
[91 nt withheld, positions 5601-5691]
A
[49 nt withheld, positions 5693-5741]
CCTTTGACGTTGGAGTCCACGTTCTTT
[37 nt withheld, positions 5769-5805]
ACCCTATCTCGGTCTATTCTTTTGATTTATAAGGGATTTTGCCGATTTCGGCCTATTGGTTAAAAAATGA
GCTGATTTAACAAAAATTTAACGCGAATTTTAACAAAATATTAACGTTTACAATTTCCTGATGCGGTATT
TTCTCCTTACGCATCTGTGCGGTATTTCACACCGCATAGGGTAATAACTGATATAATTAAATTGAAGCTC
TAATTTGTGAGTTTAGTATACATGCATTTACTTATAATACAGTTTTTTAGTTTTGCTGGCCGCATCTTCT
CAAATATGCTTCCCAGCCTGCTTTTCTGTAACGTTCACCCTCTACCTTAGCATCCCTTCCCTTTGCAAAT
AGTCCTCTTCCAACAATAATAATGTCAGATCCTGTAGAGACCACATCATCCACGGTTCTATACTGTTGAC
CCAATGCGTCTCCCTTGTCATCTAAACCCACACCGGGTGTCATAATCAACCAATCGTAACCTTCATCTCT
TCCACCCATGTCTCTTTGAGCAATAAAGCCGATAACAAAATCTTTGTCGCTCTTCGCAATGTCAACAGTA
CCCTTAGTATATTCTCCAGTAGATAGGGAGCCCTTGCATGACAATTCTGCTAACATCAAAAGGCCTCTAG
GTTCCTTTGTTACTTCTTCTGCCGCCTGCTTCAAACCGCTAACAATACCTGGGCCCACCACACCGTGTGC
ATTCGTAATGTCTGCCCATTCTGCTATTCTGTATACACCCGCAGAGTACTGCAATTTGACTGTATTACCA
ATGTCAGCAAATTTTCTGTCTTCGAAGAGTAAAAAATTGTACTTGGCGGATAATGCCTTTAGCGGCTTAA
CTGTGCCCTCCATGGAAAAATCAGTCAAGATATCCACATGTGTTTTTAGTAAACAAATTTTGGGACCTAA
TGCTTCAACTAACTCCAGTAATTCCTTGGTGGTACGAACATCCAATGAAGCACACAAGTTTGTTTGCTTT
TCGTGCATGATATTAAATAGCTTGGCAGCAACAGGACTAGGATGAGTAGCAGCACGTTCCTTATATGTAG
CTTTCGACATGATTTATCTTCGTTTCCTGCAGGTTTTTGTTCTGTGCAGTTGGGTTAAGAATACTGGGCA
ATTTCATGTTTCTTCAACACTACATATGCGTATATATACCAATCTAAGTCTGTGCTCCTTCCTTCGTTCT
TCCTTCTGTTCGGAGATTACCGAATCAAAAAAATTTCAAAGAAACCGAAATCAAAAAAAAGAATAAAAAA
AAAATGATGAATTGAATTGAAAAGCTGTGGTATGGTGCACTCTCAGTACAATCTGCTCTGATGCCGCATA
GTTAAGCCAGCCCCGACACCCGCCAACACCCGCTGACGCGCCCTGACGGGCTTGTCTGCTCCCGGCATCC
GCTTACAGACAAGCTGTGACCGTCTCCGGGAGCTGCATGTGTCAGAGGTTTTCACCGTCATCACCGAAAC
GCGCGA
