Features (pLannotate 1.2.2; 23 found; start..end, strand, type, name):
      1..25      +  rep_origin     RSF ori (fragment): Plasmids containing the RSF 1030 origin of replication can be propagated in E. coli cells that contain additional plasmids with compatible origins.
     27..119     +  CDS            lacI (fragment): lac repressor; lacI; The lac repressor binds to the lac operator to inhibit transcription in E. coli. This inhibition can be relieved by adding lactose or isopropyl-β-D-thiogalactopyranoside (IPTG).
    132..153     +  protein_bind   CAP binding site: CAP binding activates transcription in the presence of cAMP. E. coli catabolite activator protein
    168..198     +  promoter       lac promoter: promoter for the E. coli lac operon
    206..222     +  protein_bind   lac operator: The lac repressor binds to the lac operator to inhibit transcription in E. coli. This inhibition can be relieved by adding lactose or isopropyl-β-D-thiogalactopyranoside (IPTG). lac repressor encoded by lacI
    267..285     +  promoter       T3 promoter: promoter for bacteriophage T3 RNA polymerase
    306..776     -  CDS            YBY8_YEAST (fragment): Experimental evidence at protein level: Swiss-Prot protein existence level 1. From Saccharomyces cerevisiae (strain ATCC 204508 / S288c) (Baker's yeast).
   1104..2627    +  CDS            YBY9_YEAST: Experimental evidence at protein level: Swiss-Prot protein existence level 1. From Saccharomyces cerevisiae (strain ATCC 204508 / S288c) (Baker's yeast).
   2676..2849    +  CDS            ProtA: IgG-binding unit of Staphylococcus aureus protein A
   2853..3023    +  CDS            ProtA: IgG-binding unit of Staphylococcus aureus protein A
   3059..3246    +  terminator     ADH1 terminator: S. cerevisiae ADH1; transcription terminator for the S. cerevisiae alcohol dehydrogenase 1 (ADH1) gene
   3249..3302    +  misc_feature   MCS (fragment): pBluescript multiple cloning site
   3311..3329    -  promoter       T7 promoter: promoter for bacteriophage T7 RNA polymerase
   3337..3492    +  CDS            lacZα (fragment): LacZα fragment of β-galactosidase; lacZ fragment
   3496..3924    +  rep_origin     f1 ori (sequence partly withheld): f1 bacteriophage origin of replication; arrow indicates direction of (+) strand synthesis
   3952..4003    -  misc_feature   bom (fragment): basis of mobility region from pBR322
   4082..4885    -  CDS            URA3: orotidine-5'-phosphate decarboxylase, required for uracil biosynthesis; S. cerevisiae URA3; yeast auxotrophic marker, counterselectable with 5-fluoroorotic acid (5-FOA)
   4886..5101    -  promoter       URA3 promoter: S. cerevisiae URA3
   5109..5158    -  misc_feature   bom (fragment): basis of mobility region from pBR322
   5260..5295    -  CDS            rop (fragment): Rop protein, which maintains plasmids at low copy number; rop
   5390..5494    +  promoter       AmpR promoter: bla
   5495..6355    +  CDS            AmpR: β-lactamase; bla; confers resistance to ampicillin, carbenicillin, and related antibiotics
   6526..7114    +  rep_origin     ori: high-copy-number ColE1/pMB1/pBR322/pUC origin of replication
>Addgene plasmid #106470 | pKP135 (pRS406-YBR139Wp-YBR139W-PA-ADH1t) | addgene full sequence | sequence record 204907 | Addgene NGS Result
GAGTCAGTGAGCGAGGAAGCGGAAGAGCGCCCAATACGCAAACCGCCTCTCCCCGCGCGTTGGCCGATTC
ATTAATGCAGCTGGCACGACAGGTTTCCCGACTGGAAAGCGGGCAGTGAGCGCAACGCAATTAATGTGAG
TTAGCTCACTCATTAGGCACCCCAGGCTTTACACTTTATGCTTCCGGCTCGTATGTTGTGTGGAATTGTG
AGCGGATAACAATTTCACACAGGAAACAGCTATGACCATGATTACGCCAAGCGCGCAATTAACCCTCACT
AAAGGGAACAAAAGCTGGAGCTCTTGCATGGAGGCGCAATTGGCAAAGACGTAAAGCTCTTGTCATCAAT
TAGATCTAATTTGGAAACAGATTGGTACAATTTGGATGGAATTTTAGGCTTGGCACCTATCAATTGTGAG
CGACGCTTTCTTACATTCAATAACTGTTGGTTCTGATTTTCACTTTGACTATTGCCTTGGTATGGAGAAT
TTCTCTGCAATGGTTTTGCCTGCTTCGAAGGAGTGCTGTTACTATCGAAGATAAATTCCTTCTTTTCAAA
TTGCCATTGTAACATGGAGTTATTCTCTATATCCTGGACGACTGGAGGAGTCAAGGGCCTGGAAAGTACG
GATCCTGTAGAAATATCACTGGCAATTATACTGAGTTTATTGTTGGTGTTGCTATTCATATTTGAGCTGG
TATTGGACGAAAGCAAGGATAATGAGTTTGTGTCTACTGACTCCAACACCCTAGGCTGGATTTGATCTTT
CTCCATCCTTTAATTTTAACCTTTTAATTAGTGGTTGGATCAAGTTTTCGAGACTATTCCAATCTGTGAC
TTGTTGGATAAATAGTTTTTGACTCGTTTAGTATAATCCTTTTTTCTAAAAGTGCTTAGAGTTCTCTAAG
ATGTTCTTGTTTACAATGTGAGCGATTTAGGAAATTTCCTAAAAATGGCCGAGGCGGCGCTAGCATTCTA
CGAAAGGTGAGATAACGCTTCGTTATCGAAAAATGTCAGGGGACAGGGGTTATATAAGAACGAAAATTGT
CATCCTGCATTTTTTCTTTAAAACAGCTATACAAAAAGTGATACCGACATACAATGAAGTATCTAAACTT
AGTTTTCGTGCTTCAGCTTCTTATTAGCATCAAATACGCCTCATTCGGCCGAGCCTTTTCTCTTTTTGAA
GATGATACCACCTTTGCCAATTTGGATAAACAGCTAAAGCTTCCACAGAATACACAGCAAACCCTTAAAT
TGGACCGTTTGAATCACGATGATCCGCTGTTTACAACTTTTATTTCTTCTGTGGACACAGATTACAGTTT
GAGACTTAGAACAGTAGATCCTTCTAAACTAGGAATTGACACCGTAAAACAATGGTCGGGTTACATGGAC
TATAAGGATTCCAAACACTTTTTTTACTGGTTTTTTGAAAGTAGGAACGATCCTGCTAACGACCCAATTA
TTCTTTGGTTAAATGGTGGACCTGGTTGTTCCTCGTTTACTGGGTTGCTATTTGAACTAGGCCCCTCATC
AATTGGCGCCGATATGAAACCAATCCACAATCCCTATTCTTGGAATAATAACGCTTCAATGATCTTCTTA
GAACAGCCACTCGGAGTCGGCTTTTCCTATGGTGATGAAAAAGTCTCCTCTACAAAATTAGCAGGCAAAG
ATGCGTACATTTTCCTGGAATTGTTTTTTGAAGCTTTTCCTCATTTACGCTCCAACGATTTCCACATTGC
AGGCGAATCCTATGCAGGACATTATATCCCTCAAATTGCACATGAGATCGTTGTCAAGAACCCTGAAAGA
ACGTTCAATTTAACTTCAGTTATGATTGGTAATGGTATCACAGACCCTTTGATTCAAGCAGATTATTATG
AACCAATGGCATGCGGGAAAGGGGGCTATCACCCTGTTCTCTCATCAGAAGAATGTGAGAAAATGAGTAA
AGCTGCAGGTCGTTGTCGTAGGTTGAACAAGTTATGTTATGCTTCTAAATCAAGTTTACCATGCATAGTC
GCCACTGCTTACTGTGACTCTGCACTTTTGGAACCGTACATTAACACAGGACTCAACGTCTATGACATTA
GAGGGCCCTGTGAAGATAATAGTACTGATGGTATGTGTTATACAGGTCTCCGCTATGTCGACCAGTATAT
GAATTTTCCTGAAGTTCAAGAAACGCTAGGGTCCGACGTGCATAATTATTCTGGCTGTGATAATGACGTG
TTCACCGGATTTTTGTTTACGGGCGATGGAAGTAAACCATTTCAACAATATATTGCTGAATTATTAAATC
ACAACATTCCGGTATTAATATATGCGGGTGATAAGGATTATATTTGTAATTGGCTGGGAAACCATGCTTG
GTCCAATGAGTTGGAATGGATCAATAAACGTAGGTATCAGAGAAGGATGTTAAGACCATGGGTCAGTAAA
GAAACAGGTGAAGAGTTGGGACAAGTCAAGAACTATGGCCCTTTCACCTTTTTGAGAATATACGATGCCG
GTCATATGGTGCCCTATGATCAACCGGAGGCAAGTTTGGAAATGGTCAACAGTTGGATTTCCGGTAATCG
TGCTTTTTCGGATCTTTCCACCTTGGAAAATGCTAGTTCTAGACGGATCCCCGGGTTAATTAAGCTTGCG
CAACACGATGAAGCCGTGGACAACAAATTCAACAAAGAACAACAAAACGCGTTCTATGAGATCTTACATT
TACCTAACTTAAACGAAGAACAACGAAACGCCTTCATCCAAAGCTTAAAAGATGACCCAAGCCAAAGCGC
TAACCTTTTAGCAGAAGCTAAAAAGCTAAATGATGCTCAGGCGCCGAAAGTAGACAACAAATTCAACAAA
GAACAACAAAACGCGTTCTATGAGATCTTACATTTACCTAACTTAAACGAAGAACAACGAAACGCCGTCA
TCCAAAGTTTAAAAGATGACCCAAGCCAAAGCGCTAACCTTTTAGCAGAAGCTAAAAAGCTAAATGATGC
TCAGGCGCCGAAAGTAGACGCGAATTAAGGCGCGCCACTTCTAAATAAGCGAATTTCTTATGATTTATGA
TTTTTATTATTAAATAAGTTATAAAAAAAATAAGTGTATACAAATTTTAAAGTGACTCTTAGGTTTTAAA
ACGAAAATTCTTATTCTTGAGTAACTCTTTCCTGTAGGTCAGGTTGCTTTCTCAGGTATAGTATGAGGTC
GCTCTTATTGACCACACCTCTACCGGCAGAATTCGATATCAAGCTTATCGATACCGTCGACCTCGAGGGG
GGGCCCGGTACCCAATTCGCCCTATAGTGAGTCGTATTACGCGCGCTCACTGGCCGTCGTTTTACAACGT
CGTGACTGGGAAAACCCTGGCGTTACCCAACTTAATCGCCTTGCAGCACATCCCCCTTTCGCCAGCTGGC
GTAATAGCGAAGAGGCCCGCACCGATCGCCCTTCCCAACAGTTGCGCAGCCTGAATGGCGAATGG
[124 nt withheld, positions 3496-3619]
C
[91 nt withheld, positions 3621-3711]
A
[49 nt withheld, positions 3713-3761]
CCTTTGACGTTGGAGTCCACGTTCTTT
[37 nt withheld, positions 3789-3825]
ACCCTATCTCGGTCTATTCTTTTGATTTATAAGGGATTTTGCCGATTTCGGCCTATTGGTTAAAAAATGA
GCTGATTTAACAAAAATTTAACGCGAATTTTAACAAAATATTAACGCTTACAATTTCCTGATGCGGTATT
TTCTCCTTACGCATCTGTGCGGTATTTCACACCGCATAGGGTAATAACTGATATAATTAAATTGAAGCTC
TAATTTGTGAGTTTAGTATACATGCATTTACTTATAATACAGTTTTTTAGTTTTGCTGGCCGCATCTTCT
CAAATATGCTTCCCAGCCTGCTTTTCTGTAACGTTCACCCTCTACCTTAGCATCCCTTCCCTTTGCAAAT
AGTCCTCTTCCAACAATAATAATGTCAGATCCTGTAGAGACCACATCATCCACGGTTCTATACTGTTGAC
CCAATGCGTCTCCCTTGTCATCTAAACCCACACCGGGTGTCATAATCAACCAATCGTAACCTTCATCTCT
TCCACCCATGTCTCTTTGAGCAATAAAGCCGATAACAAAATCTTTGTCGCTCTTCGCAATGTCAACAGTA
CCCTTAGTATATTCTCCAGTAGATAGGGAGCCCTTGCATGACAATTCTGCTAACATCAAAAGGCCTCTAG
GTTCCTTTGTTACTTCTTCTGCCGCCTGCTTCAAACCGCTAACAATACCTGGGCCCACCACACCGTGTGC
ATTCGTAATGTCTGCCCATTCTGCTATTCTGTATACACCCGCAGAGTACTGCAATTTGACTGTATTACCA
ATGTCAGCAAATTTTCTGTCTTCGAAGAGTAAAAAATTGTACTTGGCGGATAATGCCTTTAGCGGCTTAA
CTGTGCCCTCCATGGAAAAATCAGTCAAGATATCCACATGTGTTTTTAGTAAACAAATTTTGGGACCTAA
TGCTTCAACTAACTCCAGTAATTCCTTGGTGGTACGAACATCCAATGAAGCACACAAGTTTGTTTGCTTT
TCGTGCATGATATTAAATAGCTTGGCAGCAACAGGACTAGGATGAGTAGCAGCACGTTCCTTATATGTAG
CTTTCGACATGATTTATCTTCGTTTCCTGCAGGTTTTTGTTCTGTGCAGTTGGGTTAAGAATACTGGGCA
ATTTCATGTTTCTTCAACACTACATATGCGTATATATACCAATCTAAGTCTGTGCTCCTTCCTTCGTTCT
TCCTTCTGTTCGGAGATTACCGAATCAAAAAAATTTCAAGGAAACCGAAATCAAAAAAAAGAATAAAAAA
AAAATGATGAATTGAAAAGGTGGTATGGTGCACTCTCAGTACAATCTGCTCTGATGCCGCATAGTTAAGC
CAGCCCCGACACCCGCCAACACCCGCTGACGCGCCCTGACGGGCTTGTCTGCTCCCGGCATCCGCTTACA
GACAAGCTGTGACCGTCTCCGGGAGCTGCATGTGTCAGAGGTTTTCACCGTCATCACCGAAACGCGCGAG
ACGAAAGGGCCTCGTGATACGCCTATTTTTATAGGTTAATGTCATGATAATAATGGTTTCTTAGACGTCA
GGTGGCACTTTTCGGGGAAATGTGCGCGGAACCCCTATTTGTTTATTTTTCTAAATACATTCAAATATGT
ATCCGCTCATGAGACAATAACCCTGATAAATGCTTCAATAATATTGAAAAAGGAAGAGTATGAGTATTCA
ACATTTCCGTGTCGCCCTTATTCCCTTTTTTGCGGCATTTTGCCTTCCTGTTTTTGCTCACCCAGAAACG
CTGGTGAAAGTAAAAGATGCTGAAGATCAGTTGGGTGCACGAGTGGGTTACATCGAACTGGATCTCAACA
GCGGTAAGATCCTTGAGAGTTTTCGCCCCGAAGAACGTTTTCCAATGATGAGCACTTTTAAAGTTCTGCT
ATGTGGCGCGGTATTATCCCGTATTGACGCCGGGCAAGAGCAACTCGGTCGCCGCATACACTATTCTCAG
AATGACTTGGTTGAGTACTCACCAGTCACAGAAAAGCATCTTACGGATGGCATGACAGTAAGAGAATTAT
GCAGTGCTGCCATAACCATGAGTGATAACACTGCGGCCAACTTACTTCTGACAACGATCGGAGGACCGAA
GGAGCTAACCGCTTTTTTGCACAACATGGGGGATCATGTAACTCGCCTTGATCGTTGGGAACCGGAGCTG
AATGAAGCCATACCAAACGACGAGCGTGACACCACGATGCCTGTAGCAATGGCAACAACGTTGCGCAAAC
TATTAACTGGCGAACTACTTACTCTAGCTTCCCGGCAACAATTAATAGACTGGATGGAGGCGGATAAAGT
TGCAGGACCACTTCTGCGCTCGGCCCTTCCGGCTGGCTGGTTTATTGCTGATAAATCTGGAGCCGGTGAG
CGTGGGTCTCGCGGTATCATTGCAGCACTGGGGCCAGATGGTAAGCCCTCCCGTATCGTAGTTATCTACA
CGACGGGGAGTCAGGCAACTATGGATGAACGAAATAGACAGATCGCTGAGATAGGTGCCTCACTGATTAA
GCATTGGTAACTGTCAGACCAAGTTTACTCATATATACTTTAGATTGATTTAAAACTTCATTTTTAATTT
AAAAGGATCTAGGTGAAGATCCTTTTTGATAATCTCATGACCAAAATCCCTTAACGTGAGTTTTCGTTCC
ACTGAGCGTCAGACCCCGTAGAAAAGATCAAAGGATCTTCTTGAGATCCTTTTTTTCTGCGCGTAATCTG
CTGCTTGCAAACAAAAAAACCACCGCTACCAGCGGTGGTTTGTTTGCCGGATCAAGAGCTACCAACTCTT
TTTCCGAAGGTAACTGGCTTCAGCAGAGCGCAGATACCAAATACTGTTCTTCTAGTGTAGCCGTAGTTAG
GCCACCACTTCAAGAACTCTGTAGCACCGCCTACATACCTCGCTCTGCTAATCCTGTTACCAGTGGCTGC
TGCCAGTGGCGATAAGTCGTGTCTTACCGGGTTGGACTCAAGACGATAGTTACCGGATAAGGCGCAGCGG
TCGGGCTGAACGGGGGGTTCGTGCACACAGCCCAGCTTGGAGCGAACGACCTACACCGAACTGAGATACC
TACAGCGTGAGCTATGAGAAAGCGCCACGCTTCCCGAAGGGAGAAAGGCGGACAGGTATCCGGTAAGCGG
CAGGGTCGGAACAGGAGAGCGCACGAGGGAGCTTCCAGGGGGAAACGCCTGGTATCTTTATAGTCCTGTC
GGGTTTCGCCACCTCTGACTTGAGCGTCGATTTTTGTGATGCTCGTCAGGGGGGCGGAGCCTATGGAAAA
ACGCCAGCAACGCGGCCTTTTTACGGTTCCTGGCCTTTTGCTGGCCTTTTGCTCACATGTTCTTTCCTGC
GTTATCCCCTGATTCTGTGGATAACCGTATTACCGCCTTTGAGTGAGCTGATACCGCTCGCCGCAGCCGA
ACGACCGAGCGCAGC
